>Addgene plasmid #78220 | Ternary BAC Reporter | addgene full sequence | sequence record 178108 | Addgene NGS Result
ATGGTGAGCAAGGGCGAAGAAGATAACATGGCCATCATCAAGGAGTTCATGCGCTTCAAGGTGCACATGG
AGGGCTCCGTGAACGGCCACGAGTTCGAGATCGAGGGCGAGGGCGAGGGCCGCCCCTACGAGGGCACCCA
GACCGCCAAGCTGAAGGTGACCAAGGGTGGCCCCCTGCCCTTCGCCTGGGACATCCTGTCCCCTCAGTTC
ATGTACGGCTCCAAGGCCTACGTGAAGCACCCCGCCGACATCCCCGACTACTTGAAGCTGTCCTTCCCCG
AGGGCTTCAAGTGGGAGCGCGTGATGAACTTCGAGGACGGCGGCGTGGTGACCGTGACCCAGGACTCCTC
CCTGCAGGACGGCGAGTTCATCTACAAGGTGAAGCTGCGCGGCACCAACTTCCCCTCCGACGGCCCCGTA
ATGCAGAAGAAGACCATGGGCTGGGAGGCCTCCTCCGAGCGGATGTACCCCGAGGACGGCGCCCTGAAGG
GCGAGATCAAGCAGAGGCTGAAGCTGAAGGACGGCGGCCACTACGACGCTGAGGTCAAGACCACCTACAA
GGCCAAGAAGCCCGTGCAGCTGCCCGGCGCCTACAACGTCAACATCAAGTTGGACATCACCTCCCACAAC
GAGGACTACACCATCGTGGAACAGTACGAACGCGCCGAGGGCCGCCACTCCACCGGCGGCATGGACGAGC
TGTACAAGTAACCCGGGGGATCCCATGGTACGCGTGCTAGAGGCATCAAATAAAACGAAAGGCTCAGTCG
AAAGACTGGGCCTTTCGTTTTATCTGTTGTTTGTCGGTGAACGCTCTCCTGAGTAGGACAAATCCGCCGC
CCTAGATAATGGTTTCTTAGACGTCTTACGCCCCGCCCTGCCACTCATCGCAGTACTGTTGTAATTCATT
AAGCATTCTGCCGACATGGAAGCCATCACAAACGGCATGATGAACCTGAATCGCCAGCGGCATCAGCACC
TTGTCGCCTTGCGTATAATATTTGCCCATGGTGAAAACGGGGGCGAAGAAGTTGTCCATATTGGCCACGT
TTAAATCAAAACTGGTGAAACTCACCCAGGGATTGGCTGAGACGAAAAACATATTCTCAATAAACCCTTT
AGGGAAATAGGCCAGGTTTTCACCGTAACACGCCACATCTTGCGAATATATGTGTAGAAACTGCCGGAAA
TCGTCGTGGTATTCACTCCAGAGCGATGAAAACGTTTCAGTTTGCTCATGGAAAACGGTGTAACAAGGGT
GAACACTATCCCATATCACCAGCTCACCGTCTTTCATTGCCATACGAAATTCCGGATGAGCATTCATCAG
GCGGGCAAGAATGTGAATAAAGGCCGGATAAAACTTGTGCTTATTTTTCTTTACGGTCTTTAAAAAGGCC
GTAATATCCAGCTGAACGGTCTGGTTATAGGTACATTGAGCAACTGACTGAAATGCCTCAAAATGTTCTT
TACGATGCCATTGGGATATATCAACGGTGGTATATCCAGTGATTTTTTTCTCCATTTTAGCTTCCTTAGC
TCCTGAAAATCTCGATAACTCAAAAAATACGCCCGGTAGTGATCTTATTTCATTATGGTGAAAGTTGGAA
CCTCTTACGTGCCGATCAACGTCTCATTTTCGCCAAAAGTTGGCCCAGGGCTTCCCGGTATCAACAGGGA
CACCAGGATTTATTTATTCTGCGAAGTGATCTTCCGTCACAGGTATTTATTCGCGATAAGCTCATGGAGC
GGCGTAACCGTCGCACAGGAAGGACAGAGAAAGCGCGGATCTGGGAAGTGACGGACAGAACGGTCAGGAC
CTGGATTGGGGAGGCGGTTGCCGCCGCTGCTGCTGACGGTGTGACGTTCTCTGTTCCGGTCACACCACAT
ACGTTCCGCCATTCCTATGCGATGCACATGCTGTATGCCGGTATACCGCTGAAAGTTCTGCAAAGCCTGA
TGGGACATAAGTCCATCAGTTCAACGGAAGTCTACACGAAGGTTTTTGCGCTGGATGTGGCTGCCCGGCA
CCGGGTGCAGTTTGCGATGCCGGAGTCTGATGCGGTTGCGATGCTGAAACAATTATCCTGAGAATAAATG
CCTTGGCCTTTATATGGAAATGTGGAACTGAGTGGATATGCTGTTTTTGTCTGTTAAACAGAGAAGCTGG
CTGTTATCCACTGAGAAGCGAACGAAACAGTCGGGAAAATCTCCCATTATCGTAGAGATCCGCATTATTA
ATCTCAGGAGCCTGTGTAGCGTTTATAGGAAGTAGTGTTCTGTCATGATGCCTGCAAGCGGTAACGAAAA
CGATTTGAATATGCCTTCAGGAACAATAGAAATCTTCGTGCGGTGTTACGTTGAAGTGGAGCGGATTATG
TCAGCAATGGACAGAACAACCTAATGAACACAGAACCATGATGTGGTCTGTCCTTTTACAGCCAGTAGTG
CTCGCCGCAGTCGAGCGACAGGGCGAAGCCCTCGGCTGGTTGCCCTCGCCGCTGGGCTGGCGGCCGTCTA
TGGCCCTGCAAACGCGCCAGAAACGCCGTCGAAGCCGTGTGCGAGACACCGCGGCCGGCCGCCGGCGTTG
TGGATACCTCGCGGAAAACTTGGCCCTCACTGACAGATGAGGGGCGGACGTTGACACTTGAGGGGCCGAC
TCACCCGGCGCGGCGTTGACAGATGAGGGGCAGGCTCGATTTCGGCCGGCGACGTGGAGCTGGCCAGCCT
CGCAAATCGGCGAAAACGCCTGATTTTACGCGAGTTTCCCACAGATGATGTGGACAAGCCTGGGGATAAG
TGCCCTGCGGTATTGACACTTGAGGGGCGCGACTACTGACAGATGAGGGGCGCGATCCTTGACACTTGAG
GGGCAGAGTGCTGACAGATGAGGGGCGCACCTATTGACATTTGAGGGGCTGTCCACAGGCAGAAAATCCA
GCATTTGCAAGGGTTTCCGCCCGTTTTTCGGCCACCGCTAACCTGTCTTTTAACCTGCTTTTAAACCAAT
ATTTATAAACCTTGTTTTTAACCAGGGCTGCGCCCTGTGCGCGTGACCGCGCACGCCGAAGGGGGGTGCC
CCCCCTTCTCGAACCCTCCCGGTCGAGTGAGCGAGGAAGCACCAGGGAACAGCACTTATATATTCTGCTT
ACACACGATGCCTGAAAAAACTTCCCTTGGGGTTATCCACTTATCCACGGGGATATTTTTATAATTATTT
TTTTTATAGTTTTTAGATCTTCTTTTTTAGAGCGCCTTGTAGGCCTTTATCCATGCTGGTTCTAGAGAAG
GTGTTGTGACAAACTGCCCTTTCAGTGTGACAAATCACCCTCAAATGACAGTCCTGTCTGTGACAAATTG
CCCTTAACCCTGTGACAAATTGCCCTCAGAAGAAGCTGTTTTTTCACAAAGTTATCCCTGCTTATTGACT
CTTTTTTATTTAGTGTGACAATCTAAAAACTTGTCACACTTCACATGGATCTGTCATGGCGGAAACAGCG
GTTATCAATCACAAGAAACGTAAAAATAGCCCGCGAATCGTCCAGTCAAACGACCTCACTGAGGCGGCAT
ATAGTCTCTCCCGGGATCAAAAACGTATGCTGTATCTGTTCGTTGACCAGATCAGAAAATCTGATGGCAC
CCTACAGGAACATGACGGTATCTGCGAGATCCATGTTGCTAAATATGCTGAAATATTCGGATTGACCTCT
GCGGAAGCCAGTAAGGATATACGGCAGGCATTGAAGAGTTTCGCGGGGAAGGAAGTGGTTTTTTATCGCC
CTGAAGAGGATGCCGGCGATGAAAAAGGCTATGAATCTTTTCCTTGGTTTATCAAACGTGCGCACAGTCC
ATCCAGAGGGCTTTACAGTGTACATATCAACCCATATCTCATTCCCTTCTTTATCGGGTTACAGAACCGG
TTTACGCAGTTTCGGCTTAGTGAAACAAAAGAAATCACCAATCCGTATGCCATGCGTTTATACGAATCCC
TGTGTCAGTATCGTAAGCCGGATGGCTCAGGCATCGTCTCTCTGAAAATCGACTGGATCATAGAGCGTTA
CCAGCTGCCTCAAAGTTACCAGCGTATGCCTGACTTCCGCCGCCGCTTCCTGCAGGTCTGTGTTAATGAG
ATCAACAGCAGAACTCCAATGCGCCTCTCATACATTGAGAAAAAGAAAGGCCGCCAGACGACTCATATCG
TATTTTCCTTCCGCGATATCACTTCCATGACGACAGGATAGTCTGAGGGTTATCTGTCACAGATTTGAGG
GTGGTTCGTCACATTTGTTCTGACCTACTGAGGGTAATTTGTCACAGTTTTGCTGTTTCCTTCAGCCTGC
ATGGATTTTCTCATACTTTTTGAACTGTAATTTTTAAGGAAGCCAAATTTGAGGGCAGTTTGTCACAGTT
GATTTCCTTCTCTTTCCCTTCGTCATGTGACTTGATATCGGGGGTTAGTTCGTCATCATTGATGAGGGTT
GATTATCACAGTTTATTACTCTGAATTGGCTATCCGCGTGTGTACCTCTACCTGGAGTTTTTCCCACGGT
GGATATTTCTTCTTGCGCTGAGCGTAAGAGCTATCTGACAGAACAGTTCTTCTTTGCTTCCTCGCCAGTT
CGCTCGCTATGCTCGGTTACACGGCTGCGGCGAGCGCTAGTGATAATAAGTGACTGAGGTATGTGCTCTT
CTTATCTCCTTTTGTAGTGTTGCTCTTATTTTAAACAACTTTGCGGTTTTTTGATGACTTTGCGATTTTG
TTGTTGCTTTGCAGTAAATTGCAAGATTTAATAAAAAAACGCAAAGCAATGATTAAAGGATGTTCAGAAT
GAAACTCATGGAAACACTTAACCAGTGCATAAACGCTGGTCATGAAATGACGAAGGCTATCGCCATTGCA
CAGTTTAATGATGACAGCCCGGAAGCGAGGAAAATAACCCGGCGCTGGAGAATAGGTGAAGCAGCGGATT
TAGTTGGGGTTTCTTCTCAGGCTATCAGAGATGCCGAGAAAGCAGGGCGACTACCGCACCCGGATATGGA
AATTCGAGGACGGGTTGAGCAACGTGTTGGTTATACAATTGAACAAATTAATCATATGCGTGATGTGTTT
GGTACGCGATTGCGACGTGCTGAAGACGTATTTCCACCGGTGATCGGGGTTGCTGCCCATAAAGGTGGCG
TTTACAAAACCTCAGTTTCTGTTCATCTTGCTCAGGATCTGGCTCTGAAGGGGCTACGTGTTTTGCTCGT
GGAAGGTAACGACCCCCAGGGAACAGCCTCAATGTATCACGGATGGGTACCAGATCTTCATATTCATGCA
GAAGACACTCTCCTGCCTTTCTATCTTGGGGAAAAGGACGATGTCACTTATGCAATAAAGCCCACTTGCT
GGCCGGGGCTTGACATTATTCCTTCCTGTCTGGCTCTGCACCGTATTGAAACTGAGTTAATGGGCAAATT
TGATGAAGGTAAACTGCCCACCGATCCACACCTGATGCTCCGACTGGCCATTGAAACTGTTGCTCATGAC
TATGATGTCATAGTTATTGACAGCGCGCCTAACCTGGGTATCGGCACGATTAATGTCGTATGTGCTGCTG
ATGTGCTGATTGTTCCCACGCCTGCTGAGTTGTTTGACTACACCTCCGCACTGCAGTTTTTCGATATGCT
TCGTGATCTGCTCAAGAACGTTGATCTTAAAGGGTTCGAGCCTGATGTACGTATTTTGCTTACCAAATAC
AGCAATAGTAATGGCTCTCAGTCCCCGTGGATGGAGGAGCAAATTCGGGATGCCTGGGGAAGCATGGTTC
TAAAAAATGTTGTACGTGAAACGGATGAAGTTGGTAAAGGTCAGATCCGGATGAGAACTGTTTTTGAACA
GGCCATTGATCAACGCTCTTCAACTGGTGCCTGGAGAAATGCTCTTTCTATTTGGGAACCTGTCTGCAAT
GAAATTTTCGATCGTCTGATTAAACCACGCTGGGAGATTAGATAATGAAGCGTGCGCCTGTTATTCCAAA
ACATACGCTCAATACTCAACCGGTTGAAGATACTTCGTTATCGACACCAGCTGCCCCGATGGTGGATTCG
TTAATTGCGCGCGTAGGAGTAATGGCTCGCGGTAATGCCATTACTTTGCCTGTATGTGGTCGGGATGTGA
AGTTTACTCTTGAAGTGCTCCGGGGTGATAGTGTTGAGAAGACCTCTCGGGTATGGTCAGGTAATGAACG
TGACCAGGAGCTGCTTACTGAGGACGCACTGGATGATCTCATCCCTTCTTTTCTACTGACTGGTCAACAG
ACACCGGCGTTCGGTCGAAGAGTATCTGGTGTCATAGAAATTGCCGATGGGAGTCGCCGTCGTAAAGCTG
CTGCACTTACCGAAAGTGATTATCGTGTTCTGGTTGGCGAGCTGGATGATGAGCAGATGGCTGCATTATC
CAGATTGGGTAACGATTATCGCCCAACAAGTGCTTATGAACGTGGTCAGCGTTATGCAAGCCGATTGCAG
AATGAATTTGCTGGAAATATTTCTGCGCTGGCTGATGCGGAAAATATTTCACGTAAGATTATTACCCGCT
GTATCAACACCGCCAAATTGCCTAAATCAGTTGTTGCTCTTTTTTCTCACCCCGGTGAACTATCTGCCCG
GTCAGGTGATGCACTTCAAAAAGCCTTTACAGATAAAGAGGAATTACTTAAGCAGCAGGCATCTAACCTT
CATGAGCAGAAAAAAGCTGGGGTGATATTTGAAGCTGAAGAAGTTATCACTCTTTTAACTTCTGTGCTTA
AAACGTCATCTGCATCAAGAACTAGTTTAAGCTCACGACATCAGTTTGCTCCTGGAGCGACAGTATTGTA
TAAGGGCGATAAAATGGTGCTTAACCTGGACAGGTCCCGTGTTCCAACTGAGTGTATAGAGAAAATTGAG
GCCATTCTTAAGGAACTTGAAAAGCCAGCACCCTGATGCGACCACGTTTTAGTCTACGTTTATCTGTCTT
TACTTAATGTCCTTTGTTACAGGCCAGAAAGCATAACTGGCCTGAATATTCTCTCTGGGCCCACTGTTCC
ACTTGTATCGTCGGTCTGATAATCAGACTGGGACCACGGTCCCACTCGTATCGTCGGTCTGATTATTAGT
CTGGGACCACGGTCCCACTCGTATCGTCGGTCTGATTATTAGTCTGGGACCACGGTCCCACTCGTATCGT
CGGTCTGATAATCAGACTGGGACCACGGTCCCACTCGTATCGTCGGTCTGATTATTAGTCTGGGACCATG
GTCCCACTCGTATCGTCGGTCTGATTATTAGTCTGGGACCACGGTCCCACTCGTATCGTCGGTCTGATTA
TTAGTCTGGAACCACGGTCCCACTCGTATCGTCGGTCTGATTATTAGTCTGGGACCACGGTCCCACTCGT
ATCGTCGGTCTGATTATTAGTCTGGGACCACGATCCCACTCGTGTTGTCGGTCTGATTATCGGTCTGGGA
CCACGGTCCCACTTGTATTGTCGATCAGACTATCAGCGTGAGACTACGATTCCATCAATGCCTGTCAAGG
GCAAGTATTGACATGTGTCGTGGTTTGTCTGGTCAACCACCGCGGTCTCAGTGGTGTACGGTACAAACCC
CGACATCGATTCTAGGGCGGCGGATTTGTCCTACTCAGGAGAGCGTTCACCGACAAACAACAGATAAAAC
GAAAGGCCCAGTCTTTCGACTGAGCCTTTCGTTTTATTTGATGCCTCTAGCACGCGTACCATGGGATCCC
CCGGGCTGCAGGAATTCGATATCAAGCTTTTATTTGTAGAGATCATCCATGCCATGTGTAATCCCAGCAG
CTGTTACAAACTCAAGAAGGACCATGTGGTCTCTCTTTTCGTTGGGATCTTTCGAAAGGGCAGATTGTGT
GGACAGGTAATGGTTGTCTGGTAAAAGGACAGGGCCATCGCCAATTGGAGTATTTTGTTGATAATGGTCT
GCTAGTTGAACGCTTCCATCTTCAATGTTGTGTCTAATTTTGAAGTTAACTTTGATTCCATTCTTTTGTT
TGTCTGCCATGATGTATACATTGTGTGAGTTATAGTTGTATTCCAATTTGTGTCCAAGAATGTTTCCATC
TTCTTTAAAATCAATACCTTTTAACTCGATTCTATTAACAAGGGTATCACCTTCAAACTTGACTTCAGCA
CGTGTCTTGTAGTTCCCGTCATCTTTGAAAAATATAGTTCTTTCCTGTACATAACCTTCGGGCATGGCAC
TCTTGAAAAAGTCATGCTGTTTCATATGATCTGGGTATCTCGCAAAGCATTGAACACCATAACCGAAAGT
AGTGACAAGTGTTGGCCATGGAACAGGTAGTTTTCCAGTAGTGCAAATAAATTTAAGGGTAAGTTTTCCG
TATGTTGCATCACCTTCACCCTCTCCACTGACAGAAAATTTGTGCCCATTAACATCACCATCTAATTCAA
CAAGAATTGGGACAACTCCAGTGAAAAGTTCTTCTCCTTTACTCATCTTAAACCTCCTTACCTCGTAAAC
TATTAAACAAAATTATTTGTAGAGGCTGTTTCGTCCTCACGGACTCATCAGACCGGAAAGCACATCCGGT
GACAGCTGTGCACGCCCGGATGATCCTGACGACGGAGACCGCCGTCGTCGACAAGCCGGCCGTTAATTAA
CCTCCCGTCCGCACAGGGCTCGCTGGTGACCGGTCCATGTTGTCGGCATACGAGGTATTGAAGATTGGGC
TAAGTGCCCCAACTGGGGTAACCTTTGAGTTCTCTCAGTTGGGGGGCTAGCAAAGTTAAACAAAATTATT
TGTAGAGGGAAACCGTTGTGGTCTCCCTGAATATATTATACGAGCCTTATGCATGCCCGTAAAGTTATCC
AGCAACCACTCATAGACCTAGGGCAGCAGATAGGGACGACGTGGTGTTAGCTGTGCTCGAGCTGCAGGCG
AACACAGTGGTACGATTCATGATTCTGCATTCGATCCAGGTTAAGAGATGCATCTCGTATATATAGTACT
TGTGCCTGTGTAACCTGAGCCTTCAGCATCGTTCCTGCAGGGACTTGCGAACCCCCTGCCAAAGTCGTAA
TATAGGATCGGACAATCCTGTCTTCGTGGTAAGGGTTGTTGCACGTTGGGGATAGCGCTAGCTAACAAAG
ACGCCTGCTACAACAGGAGTCGGAAACCCGTACAAAGGGAACATCCACACTACGGTGAATCGAAGCGCGG
CATCAGGATTTCCTTTTGGATACCTGGGGCAAAGCCCATCGTGGTCGAGGTGACTTGGCACACTTACACC
TGCAGCGCGCGCATGTGGAATTAGAGGCCAAGTTCGATCCCTACACCGACGTACGATGCAACTGTGTGGA
TGTGACGAGCTTCATTTATACGCTTCGCGCGCCGGACCGGCCTCCGCAAGGCGCAGCAGTGCACAAGCAG
TCATCAATTAACCACCGTGTATTCGGTATGCAGCATCAGGCAGTTTGGGCCAAAACCCCAGGGGCCGGTT
TACACAGAGACCCGCATCTTGACCTAACTGACAAACTGCCATGGACGACTAGCCCAGCCAACGGCTCTTA
GACAGCCCGATACAGTGATTACCCCAGGTTTGCGGGGCATGGCTACGACTTGCTCAGCTACGTGCGAGGG
CAGAAACTTTTCCGCATTTGTATGTTCACCTATTTCAGCCAAAAAACTTAAGACCGCCGGTCTTGTCCAC
TACCTTGCAGTAATGCGGTGGACAGGATCGGCGGTTTTCTTTTCTCTTCTCAAATCGATGGAGTACGCGC
CCGGGGAGCCCAAGGGCACGCCCTGGCACCCGCAGAGCTCAGCTGTCACCGGATGTGCTTTCCGGTCTGA
TGAGTCCGTGAGGACGAAACAGCCTCTACAAATAATTTTGTTTAAACTAACAATAAAGTATAAGGAGGTC
TACA
Features (pLannotate 1.2.2; 19 found; start..end, strand, type, name):
      1..708     +  CDS            mCherry: mCherry is a basic (constitutively fluorescent) red fluorescent protein published in 2004, derived from Discosoma sp.. It is reported to be a very rapidly-maturing monomer with low acid sensitivity.
    747..833     +  terminator     rrnB T1 terminator: Escherichia coli rrnB; transcription terminator T1 from the E. coli rrnB gene
    869..1525    -  CDS            cat: CAT_ECOLX - Experimental evidence at protein level: Swiss-Prot protein existence level 1. This enzyme is an effector of chloramphenicol resistance in bacteria. From Escherichia coli. This protein is used as a marker in many commonly used cloning vectors, such as pACYC184.
   1526..1628    -  promoter       cat promoter: promoter of the E. coli cat gene encoding chloramphenicol acetyltransferase
   1744..2088    +  CDS            resD (fragment): REDF_ECOLI - Also known as D. Protein inferred from homology: Swiss-Prot protein existence level 3. Acts as a repressor of transcription and as a site-specific resolvase that cleaves at the RfsF site. From Escherichia coli (strain K12).
   2486..3100    +  rep_origin     oriV: origin of replication for the bacterial F plasmid
   3176..3395    +  rep_origin     ori2: secondary origin of replication for the bacterial F plasmid; also known as oriS
   3486..4241    +  CDS            repE: replication initiation protein for the bacterial F plasmid; repE
   4244..4494    +  misc_feature   incC: incC; incompatibility region of the bacterial F plasmid
   4820..5995    +  CDS            sopA: partitioning protein for the bacterial F plasmid; sopA
   5995..6963    +  CDS            sopB: SOPB_ECOLI - Also known as B. Experimental evidence at protein level: Swiss-Prot protein existence level 1. Control of plasmid partitioning; required to recognize the cis-acting. Binds specifically with the DNA segment containing the sopC region. SopB is trans-acting. From Escherichia coli (strain K12).
   7039..7512    +  misc_feature   sopC: sopC; centromere-like partitioning region of the bacterial F plasmid
   7654..7740    -  terminator     rrnB T1 terminator: Escherichia coli rrnB; transcription terminator T1 from the E. coli rrnB gene
   7764..7799    +  misc_feature   MCS (fragment): pBluescript multiple cloning site
   7803..8516    -  CDS            GFPmut3: GFPmut3 is a basic (constitutively fluorescent) green fluorescent protein published in 1996, derived from Aequorea victoria. It is reported to be a very rapidly-maturing weak dimer.
   8566..8615    -  misc_RNA       sTRSV HHRz: hammerhead ribozyme from the tobacco ringspot virus satellite RNA (Khvorova et al., 2003)
   8753..8795    +  protein_bind   phage φC31 attP (fragment): attachment site of phage φC31 phage φC31 integrase
   9796..9829    -  protein_bind   attB: minimal attB site for the φC31 integrase (Groth et al., 2000) phage φC31 integrase
   9843..9892    +  misc_RNA       sTRSV HHRz: hammerhead ribozyme from the tobacco ringspot virus satellite RNA (Khvorova et al., 2003)
