[The description below was written by a language model from this plasmid's Addgene catalogue record and pLannotate feature annotations shown in this document.]
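Description:
Ternary BAC Reporter is a bacterial artificial chromosome built on a pBAC backbone and propagated in E. coli under chloramphenicol selection, conferred by the cat gene with its native promoter. The roughly 9.9 kb sequence carries the standard F-plasmid maintenance machinery: oriV and ori2 (oriS) origins, the repE initiator, the incC incompatibility region, and the sopA/sopB/sopC partitioning system, along with a resD fragment. These elements normally keep a plasmid at very low, stably inherited copy number, although the catalogue entry lists copy number as unknown.

The payload is described only as a synthetic gene circuit. The feature table shows two fluorescent reporters in divergent orientation, GFPmut3 on the reverse strand and mCherry on the forward strand. Each is followed by an rrnB T1 terminator and preceded by an sTRSV hammerhead ribozyme, a self-cleaving element commonly used to trim the 5′ untranslated region so that expression is insulated from upstream sequence context. Between the two reporters lies a region of about 1 kb flanked by a φC31 attP fragment and a minimal φC31 attB site annotated on opposite strands. This arrangement typically lets φC31 integrase invert the intervening DNA. This layout suggests a recombinase-switchable segment that directs output toward one reporter or the other, but no promoter is annotated in that interval and the record does not state what it contains. The integrase is not encoded on this construct and would presumably be supplied from another component. The name and associated publication title point to its use as the readout for multi-state, mixed-signal computation in living bacterial cells.
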