Addgene plasmid #78220: Ternary BAC Reporter
Purpose: synthetic gene circuit
Depositing lab: Timothy Lu. Depositing organization: Massachusetts Institute of Technology. Publication: Synthetic mixed-signal computation in living cells. Rubens JR, Selvaggio G, Lu TK. Nat Commun. 2016 Jun 3;7:11658. doi: 10.1038/ncomms11658. PubMed 27255669.
Backbone
  Vector backbone: pBAC
Growth in bacteria
  Bacterial resistance: Chloramphenicol, 25 μg/mL
  Growth temperature: 37°C
  Growth strain: DH5alpha
  Copy number: Unknown
Gene/Insert
  Gene/Insert name: synthetic gene circuit
  Species: not applicable
Terms and licenses: Academic/Nonprofit Terms; Industry Terms: Not Available to Industry
How to cite: Ternary BAC Reporter was a gift from Timothy Lu (Addgene plasmid # 78220 ; http://n2t.net/addgene:78220 ; RRID:Addgene_78220)
